>Addgene plasmid #58492 | Flag_HsIRE1a_deltaP29_D408_K599A_pBabePuro | depositor full sequence | sequence record 90361 | Flag_HsIRE1a_deltaP29_D408_K599A_pBabePuro sequence 6980 bps
CAAACAGGATATCTGTGGTAAGCAGTTCCTGCCCCGGCTCAGGGCCAAGAACAGATGGAACAGCTGAATA
TGGGCCAAACAGGATATCTGTGGTAAGCAGTTCCTGCCCCGGCTCAGGGCCAAGAACAGATGGTCCCCAG
ATGCGGTCCAGCCCTCAGCAGTTTCTAGAGAACCATCAGATGTTTCCAGGGTGCCCCAAGGACCTGAAAT
GACCCTGTGCCTTATTTGAACTAACCAATCAGTTCGCTTCTCGCTTCTGTTCGCGCGCTTCTGCTCCCCG
AGCTCAATAAAAGAGCCCACAACCCCTCACTCGGGGCGCCAGTCCTCCGATTGACTGAGTCGCCCGGGTA
CCCGTGTATCCAATAAACCCTCTTGCAGTTGCATCCGACTTGTGGTCTCGCTGTTCCTTGGGAGGGTCTC
CTCTGAGTGATTGACTACCCGTCAGCGGGGGTCTTTCATTTGGGGGCTCGTCCGGGATCGGGAGACCCCT
GCCCAGGGACCACCGACCCACCACCGGGAGGCAAGCTGGCCAGCAACTTATCTGTGTCTGTCCGATTGTC
TAGTGTCTATGACTGATTTTATGCGCCTGCGTCGGTACTAGTTAGCTAACTAGCTCTGTATCTGGCGGAC
CCGTGGTGGAACTGACGAGTTCTGAACACCCGGCCGCAACCCTGGGAGACGTCCCAGGGACTTTGGGGGC
CGTTTTTGTGGCCCGACCTGAGGAAGGGAGTCGATGTGGAATCCGACCCCGTCAGGATATGTGGTTCTGG
TAGGAGACGAGAACCTAAAACAGTTCCCGCCTCCGTCTGAATTTTTGCTTTCGGTTTGGAACCGAAGCCG
CGCGTCTTGTCTGCTGCAGCGCTGCAGCATCGTTCTGTGTTGTCTCTGTCTGACTGTGTTTCTGTATTTG
TCTGAAAATTAGGGCCAGACTGTTACCACTCCCTTAAGTTTGACCTTAGGTCACTGGAAAGATGTCGAGC
GGATCGCTCACAACCAGTCGGTAGATGTCAAGAAGAGACGTTGGGTTACCTTCTGCTCTGCAGAATGGCC
AACCTTTAACGTCGGATGGCCGCGAGACGGCACCTTTAACCGAGACCTCATCACCCAGGTTAAGATCAAG
GTCTTTTCACCTGGCCCGCATGGACACCCAGACCAGGTCCCCTACATCGTGACCTGGGAAGCCTTGGCTT
TTGACCCCCCTCCCTGGGTCAAGCCCTTTGTACACCCTAAGCCTCCGCCTCCTCTTCCTCCATCCGCCCC
GTCTCTCCCCCTTGAACCTCCTCGTTCGACCCCGCCTCGATCCTCCCTTTATCCAGCCCTCACTCCTTCT
CTAGGCGCCGGCATGTCTGCACTTCTGATCCTAGCTCTTGTTGGAGCTGCAGTTGCTGACTACAAAGACG
ATGACGACAAGCTGATTTTTGGAAGTACCAGCACAGTGACGCTTCAGACTTCAGAAAACGCACCTACCAC
CGTGTCTCGGGATGTGGAGGAGAAGCCCGCCCATGCCCCTGCCCGGCCCGAGGCCCCCGTGGACTCCATG
CTTAAGGACATGGCTACCATCATCCTGAGCACCTTCCTGCTGATTGGCTGGGTGGCCTTCATCATCACCT
ATCCCCTGAGCATGCATCAGCAGCAGCAGCTCCAGCACCAGCAGTTCCAGAAGGAACTGGAGAAGATCCA
GCTCCTGCAGCAGCAGCAGCAGCAGCTGCCCTTCCACCCACCTGGAGACACGGCTCAGGACGGCGAGCTC
CTGGACACGTCTGGCCCGTACTCAGAGAGCTCGGGCACCAGCAGCCCCAGCACGTCCCCCAGGGCCTCCA
ACCACTCGCTCTGCTCCGGCAGCTCTGCCTCCAAGGCTGGCAGCAGCCCCTCCCTGGAACAAGACGATGG
AGATGAGGAAACCAGCGTGGTGATAGTTGGGAAAATTTCCTTCTGTCCCAAGGATGTCCTGGGCCATGGA
GCTGAGGGCACAATTGTGTACCGGGGCATGTTTGACAACCGCGACGTGGCCGTGGCGAGGATCCTCCCCG
AGTGTTTTAGCTTCGCAGACCGTGAGGTCCAGCTGTTGCGAGAATCGGATGAGCACCCGAACGTGATCCG
CTACTTCTGCACGGAGAAGGACCGGCAATTCCAGTACATTGCCATCGAGCTGTGTGCAGCCACCCTGCAA
GAGTATGTGGAGCAGAAGGACTTTGCGCATCTCGGCCTGGAGCCCATCACCTTGCTGCAGCAGACCACCT
CGGGCCTGGCCCACCTCCACTCCCTCAACATCGTTCACAGAGACCTAAAGCCACACAACATCCTCATATC
CATGCCCAATGCACACGGCAAGATCAAGGCCATGATCTCCGACTTTGGCCTCTGCAAGAAGCTGGCAGTG
GGCAGACACAGTTTCAGCCGCCGATCTGGGGTGCCTGGCACAGAAGGCTGGATCGCTCCAGAGATGCTGA
GCGAAGACTGTAAGGAGAACCCTACCTACACGGTGGACATCTTTTCTGCAGGCTGCGTCTTTTACTACGT
AATCTCTGAGGGCAGCCACCCTTTTGGCAAGTCCCTGCAGCGGCAGGCCAACATCCTCCTGGGTGCCTGC
AGCCTTGACTGCTTGCACCCAGAGAAGCACGAAGACGTCATTGCACGTGAATTGATAGAGAAGATGATTG
CGATGGATCCTCAGAAACGCCCCTCAGCGAAGCACGTGCTCAAACACCCGTTCTTCTGGAGCCTAGAGAA
GCAGCTCCAGTTCTTCCAGGACGTGAGCGACAGAATAGAAAAGGAATCCCTGGATGGCCCGATCGTGAAG
CAGTTAGAGAGAGGCGGGAGAGCCGTGGTGAAGATGGACTGGCGGGAGAACATCACTGTCCCCCTCCAGA
CAGACCTGCGTAAATTCAGGACCTATAAAGGTGGTTCTGTCAGAGATCTCCTCCGAGCCATGAGAAATAA
GAAGCACCACTACCGGGAGCTGCCTGCAGAGGTGCGGGAGACGCTGGGGTCCCTCCCCGACGACTTCGTG
TGCTACTTCACGTCTCGCTTCCCCCACCTCCTCGCACACACCTACCGGGCCATGGAGCTGTGCAGCCACG
AGAGACTCTTCCAGCCCTACTACTTCCACGAGCCCCCAGAGCCCCAGCCCCCAGTGACTCCAGACGCCCT
CTGAGCGAGGGCGGCCCCTCTGTTCTGGTGGCCCCAGCTGTGACTGAGGGCCTGGTCACAACTAGTGTTT
CTGCAGAGGCAGCAGGAGCCAGCCCGGAATTCTGCAGATATCCATCACACTGGCGGCCGCTCGACCCTGT
GGAATGTGTGTCAGTTAGGGTGTGGAAAGTCCCCAGGCTCCCCAGCAGGCAGAAGTATGCAAAGCATGCA
TCTCAATTAGTCAGCAACCAGGTGTGGAAAGTCCCCAGGCTCCCCAGCAGGCAGAAGTATGCAAAGCATG
CATCTCAATTAGTCAGCAACCATAGTCCCGCCCCTAACTCCGCCCATCCCGCCCCTAACTCCGCCCAGTT
CCGCCCATTCTCCGCCCCATGGCTGACTAATTTTTTTTATTTATGCAGAGGCCGAGGCCGCCTCGGCCTC
TGAGCTATTCCAGAAGTAGTGAGGAGGCTTTTTTGGAGGCCTAGGCTTTTGCAAAAAGCTTACCATGACC
GAGTACAAGCCCACGGTGCGCCTCGCCACCCGCGACGACGTCCCCAGGGCCGTACGCACCCTCGCCGCCG
CGTTCGCCGACTACCCCGCCACGCGCCACACCGTCGATCCGGACCGCCACATCGAGCGGGTCACCGAGCT
GCAAGAACTCTTCCTCACGCGCGTCGGGCTCGACATCGGCAAGGTGTGGGTCGCGGACGACGGCGCCGCG
GTGGCGGTCTGGACCACGCCGGAGAGCGTCGAAGCGGGGGCGGTGTTCGCCGAGATCGGCCCGCGCATGG
CCGAGTTGAGCGGTTCCCGGCTGGCCGCGCAGCAACAGATGGAAGGCCTCCTGGCGCCGCACCGGCCCAA
GGAGCCCGCGTGGTTCCTGGCCACCGTCGGCGTCTCGCCCGACCACCAGGGCAAGGGTCTGGGCAGCGCC
GTCGTGCTCCCCGGAGTGGAGGCGGCCGAGCGCGCCGGGGTGCCCGCCTTCCTGGAGACCTCCGCGCCCC
GCAACCTCCCCTTCTACGAGCGGCTCGGCTTCACCGTCACCGCCGACGTCGAGGTGCCCGAAGGACCGCG
CACCTGGTGCATGACCCGCAAGCCCGGTGCCTGACGCCCGCCCCACGACCCGCAGCGCCCGACCGAAAGG
AGCGCACGACCCCATGCATCGATAAAATAAAAGATTTTATTTAGTCTCCAGAAAAAGGGGGGAATGAAAG
ACCCCACCTGTAGGTTTGGCAAGCTAGCTTAAGTAACGCCATTTTGCAAGGCATGGAAAAATACATAACT
GAGAATAGAGAAGTTCAGATCAAGGTCAGGAACAGATGGAACAGCTGAATATGGGCCAAACAGGATATCT
GTGGTAAGCAGTTCCTGCCCCGGCTCAGGGCCAAGAACAGATGGAACAGCTGAATATGGGCCAAACAGGA
TATCTGTGGTAAGCAGTTCCTGCCCCGGCTCAGGGCCAAGAACAGATGGTCCCCAGATGCGGTCCAGCCC
TCAGCAGTTTCTAGAGAACCATCAGATGTTTCCAGGGTGCCCCAAGGACCTGAAATGACCCTGTGCCTTA
TTTGAACTAACCAATCAGTTCGCTTCTCGCTTCTGTTCGCGCGCTTCTGCTCCCCGAGCTCAATAAAAGA
GCCCACAACCCCTCACTCGGGGCGCCAGTCCTCCGATTGACTGAGTCGCCCGGGTACCCGTGTATCCAAT
AAACCCTCTTGCAGTTGCATCCGACTTGTGGTCTCGCTGTTCCTTGGGAGGGTCTCCTCTGAGTGATTGA
CTACCCGTCAGCGGGGGTCTTTCACATGCAGCATGTATCAAAATTAATTTGGTTTTTTTTCTTAAGTATT
TACATTAAATGGCCATAGTTGCATTAATGAATCGGCCAACGCGCGGGGAGAGGCGGTTTGCGTATTGGGC
GCTCTTCCGCTTCCTCGCTCACTGACTCGCTGCGCTCGGTCGTTCGGCTGCGGCGAGCGGTATCAGCTCA
CTCAAAGGCGGTAATACGGTTATCCACAGAATCAGGGGATAACGCAGGAAAGAACATGTGAGCAAAAGGC
CAGCAAAAGGCCAGGAACCGTAAAAAGGCCGCGTTGCTGGCGTTTTTCCATAGGCTCCGCCCCCCTGACG
AGCATCACAAAAATCGACGCTCAAGTCAGAGGTGGCGAAACCCGACAGGACTATAAAGATACCAGGCGTT
TCCCCCTGGAAGCTCCCTCGTGCGCTCTCCTGTTCCGACCCTGCCGCTTACCGGATACCTGTCCGCCTTT
CTCCCTTCGGGAAGCGTGGCGCTTTCTCATAGCTCACGCTGTAGGTATCTCAGTTCGGTGTAGGTCGTTC
GCTCCAAGCTGGGCTGTGTGCACGAACCCCCCGTTCAGCCCGACCGCTGCGCCTTATCCGGTAACTATCG
TCTTGAGTCCAACCCGGTAAGACACGACTTATCGCCACTGGCAGCAGCCACTGGTAACAGGATTAGCAGA
GCGAGGTATGTAGGCGGTGCTACAGAGTTCTTGAAGTGGTGGCCTAACTACGGCTACACTAGAAGAACAG
TATTTGGTATCTGCGCTCTGCTGAAGCCAGTTACCTTCGGAAAAAGAGTTGGTAGCTCTTGATCCGGCAA
ACAAACCACCGCTGGTAGCGGTGGTTTTTTTGTTTGCAAGCAGCAGATTACGCGCAGAAAAAAAGGATCT
CAAGAAGATCCTTTGATCTTTTCTACGGGGTCTGACGCTCAGTGGAACGAAAACTCACGTTAAGGGATTT
TGGTCATGAGATTATCAAAAAGGATCTTCACCTAGATCCTTTTGCGGCCGCAAATCAATCTAAAGTATAT
ATGAGTAAACTTGGTCTGACAGTTACCAATGCTTAATCAGTGAGGCACCTATCTCAGCGATCTGTCTATT
TCGTTCATCCATAGTTGCCTGACTCCCCGTCGTGTAGATAACTACGATACGGGAGGGCTTACCATCTGGC
CCCAGTGCTGCAATGATACCGCGAGACCCACGCTCACCGGCTCCAGATTTATCAGCAATAAACCAGCCAG
CCGGAAGGGCCGAGCGCAGAAGTGGTCCTGCAACTTTATCCGCCTCCATCCAGTCTATTAATTGTTGCCG
GGAAGCTAGAGTAAGTAGTTCGCCAGTTAATAGTTTGCGCAACGTTGTTGCCATTGCTACAGGCATCGTG
GTGTCACGCTCGTCGTTTGGTATGGCTTCATTCAGCTCCGGTTCCCAACGATCAAGGCGAGTTACATGAT
CCCCCATGTTGTGCAAAAAAGCGGTTAGCTCCTTCGGTCCTCCGATCGTTGTCAGAAGTAAGTTGGCCGC
AGTGTTATCACTCATGGTTATGGCAGCACTGCATAATTCTCTTACTGTCATGCCATCCGTAAGATGCTTT
TCTGTGACTGGTGAGTACTCAACCAAGTCATTCTGAGAATAGTGTATGCGGCGACCGAGTTGCTCTTGCC
CGGCGTCAATACGGGATAATACCGCGCCACATAGCAGAACTTTAAAAGTGCTCATCATTGGAAAACGTTC
TTCGGGGCGAAAACTCTCAAGGATCTTACCGCTGTTGAGATCCAGTTCGATGTAACCCACTCGTGCACCC
AACTGATCTTCAGCATCTTTTACTTTCACCAGCGTTTCTGGGTGAGCAAAAACAGGAAGGCAAAATGCCG
CAAAAAAGGGAATAAGGGCGACACGGAAATGTTGAATACTCATACTCTTCCTTTTTCAATATTATTGAAG
CATTTATCAGGGTTATTGTCTCATGAGCGGATACATATTTGAATGTATTTAGAAAAATAAACAAATAGGG
GTTCCGCGCACATTTCCCCGAAAAGTGCCACCTGCAGCCTGAATATGGGC
Features (pLannotate 1.2.2; 13 found; start..end, strand, type, name):
    582..856     +  misc_feature   MESV Ψ (fragment): packaging signal of murine embryonic stem cell virus
    923..1339    +  CDS            gag (truncated): truncated Moloney murine leukemia virus (MMLV) gag gene lacking the start codon
   1343..1387    +  CDS            preprotrypsin leader: leader sequence from mouse preprotrypsin
   1445..3151    +  CDS            ERN1 (fragment): ERN1_HUMAN - Also known as IRE1 From Homo sapiens (Human).
   3296..3625    +  promoter       SV40 promoter: SV40 enhancer and early promoter
   3635..4234    +  CDS            PuroR: puromycin N-acetyltransferase; pac from Streptomyces alboniger; confers resistance to puromycin
   4333..4454    +  LTR            3' LTR (ΔU3) (fragment): self-inactivating 3' long terminal repeat (LTR) from Moloney murine leukemia virus
   4455..4924    +  LTR            LTR: long terminal repeat from Moloney murine leukemia virus
   4990..5042    -  CDS            lacI (fragment): lac repressor; lacI; The lac repressor binds to the lac operator to inhibit transcription in E. coli. This inhibition can be relieved by adding lactose or isopropyl-β-D-thiogalactopyranoside (IPTG).
   5225..5813    -  rep_origin     ori: high-copy-number ColE1/pMB1/pBR322/pUC origin of replication
   5973..6833    -  CDS            AmpR: β-lactamase; bla; confers resistance to ampicillin, carbenicillin, and related antibiotics
   6834..6938    -  promoter       AmpR promoter: bla
   6969..458     +  LTR            LTR (across the origin): long terminal repeat from Moloney murine leukemia virus
