[The description below was written by a language model from this plasmid's Addgene catalogue record and pLannotate feature annotations shown in this document.]
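Description:
Flag_HsIRE1a_deltaP29_D408_K599A_pBabePuro is a Moloney murine leukemia virus-based retroviral expression plasmid built on the pBabe puro backbone, intended for stable delivery of a mutant human IRE1α (ERN1) into mammalian cells. In bacteria it is maintained through a high-copy ColE1/pUC-type origin and selected with ampicillin via the β-lactamase gene and its own promoter. The viral portion consists of a 5′ LTR, a packaging signal followed by a truncated gag segment lacking its start codon (which improves encapsidation of the genomic RNA), and a 3′ LTR. No separate promoter is annotated upstream of the insert, consistent with the usual pBabe arrangement in which the 5′ LTR drives the transgene. Downstream of the insert, an SV40 enhancer/early promoter drives puromycin N-acetyltransferase, allowing selection of transduced cells.

The payload begins with a preprotrypsin leader that directs the protein into the endoplasmic reticulum, followed according to the record by an N-terminal FLAG epitope and then the IRE1α coding sequence. FLAG is not called separately in the feature table, though there is a short unannotated gap between the leader and the ERN1 fragment. The protein lacks residues P29 to D408 (the purpose field says P28), a deletion covering much of the region N-terminal to the transmembrane segment, and carries K599A, described as a kinase domain mutation. The catalogued insert size of 2949 bp is larger than the roughly 1.7 kb ERN1 fragment annotated, which fits the deletion. The associated publication concerns activation of unfolded protein response transducers by membrane lipid saturation through their transmembrane domains, so this construct presumably serves as a kinase-defective variant of luminally truncated IRE1α in such experiments.
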