Addgene plasmid #58492: Flag_HsIRE1a_deltaP29_D408_K599A_pBabePuro
Purpose: retroviral pBabe puro vector encoding N-terminally FLAG tagged mutant human IRE1a deleted from amino acids P28 to D408 and bearing mutation K599A (kinase domain mutant)
Depositing lab: David Ron. Depositing organization: University of Cambridge. Publication: Membrane lipid saturation activates endoplasmic reticulum unfolded protein response transducers through their transmembrane domains. Volmer R, van der Ploeg K, Ron D. Proc Natl Acad Sci U S A. 2013 Mar 19;110(12):4628-33. doi: 10.1073/pnas.1217611110. Epub 2013 Mar 4. PubMed 23487760.
Backbone
  Vector backbone: pBabe puro
  Backbone manufacturer: Addgene plasmid # 1764
  Vector type: Mammalian Expression, Retroviral
  Selectable markers: Puromycin
Growth in bacteria
  Bacterial resistance: Ampicillin, 100 μg/mL
  Growth temperature: 37°C
  Growth strain: Stbl2
  Copy number: Unknown
Gene/Insert
  Gene/Insert name: IRE1a (alt names: IRE1; IRE1 alpha)
  Species: H. sapiens (human)
  Insert size (bp): 2949
  Mutation: deleted amino acids P29 to D408 and bearing mutation K599A (kinase domain mutant)
  Entrez Gene: ERN1 (a.k.a. IRE1, IRE1P, IRE1a, hIRE1p)
  Tag / fusion protein: FLAG (N terminal on insert); preprotrypsin signal sequence (N terminal on insert)
  Cloning method: Unknown
  Sequencing primers: 5′ pLXSN 5; 3′ pBABE-3
Terms and licenses: Academic/Nonprofit Terms; Industry Terms: Not Available to Industry
How to cite: Flag_HsIRE1a_deltaP29_D408_K599A_pBabePuro was a gift from David Ron (Addgene plasmid # 58492 ; http://n2t.net/addgene:58492 ; RRID:Addgene_58492)
