>Addgene plasmid #58492 | Flag_HsIRE1a_deltaP29_D408_K599A_pBabePuro | addgene partial sequence | sequence record 95639 | pLXSN5 5'-CCCTTGAACCTCCTCGTTCGACC-3'
CCTCCCTTTATCCAGCCCTCACTCCTTCTCTAGGCGCCGGCATGTCTGCACTTCTGATCCTAGCTCTTGT
TGGAGCTGCAGTTGCTGACTACAAAGACGATGACGACAAGCTGATTTTTGGAAGTACCAGCACAGTGACG
CTTCAGACTTCAGAAAACGCACCTACCACCGTGTCTCGGGATGTGGAGGAGAAGCCCGCCCATGCCCCTG
CCCGGCCCGAGGCCCCCGTGGACTCCATGCTTAAGGACATGGCTACCATCATCCTGAGCACCTTCCTGCT
GATTGGCTGGGTGGCCTTCATCATCACCTATCCCCTGAGCATGCATCAGCAGCAGCAGCTCCAGCACCAG
CAGTTCCAGAAGGAACTGGAGAAGATCCAGCTCCTGCAGCAGCAGCAGCAGCAGCTGCCCTTCCACCCAC
CTGGAGACACGGCTCAGGACGGCGAGCTCCTGGACACGTCTGGCCCGTACTCAGAGAGCTCGGGCACCAG
CAGCCCCAGCACGTCCCCCAGGGCCTCCAACCACTCGCTCTGCTCCGGCAGCTCTGCCTCCAAGGCTGGC
AGCAGCCCCTCCCTGGAACAAGACGATGGAGATGAGGAAACCAGCGTGGTGATAGTTGGGAAAATTTCCT
TCTGTCCCAAGGATGTCCTGGGCCATGGAGCTGAGGGCACAATTGTGTACCGGGGCATGTTTGACAACCG
CGACGTGGCCGTGGCGAGGATCCTCCCCGAGTGTTTTAGCTTCGCAGACCGTGAGGTCCAGCTGTTGCGA
GAATCGGATGAGCACCCGAACGTGATCCGCTACTTCTGCACGGAGAAGGACCGGCAATTCCAGTACATTG
CCATCGAGCTGTGTGCAGCCACCCTGCAAGAGTATGTGGAGCAGAAGGACTTTGCGCATCTCGGCCTGGA
GCCCATCACCTTGCTGCAGCAGACCACCTCGGGCCTGGCCCACCTCCACTCCCTCAACATCGTTCACAGA
GACCTAAAGCCACACAACATCCTCATATCCATGCCCAATGCACACGGCAAGATCAAGGCCATGATCTCCG
AC
