>Addgene plasmid #58492 | Flag_HsIRE1a_deltaP29_D408_K599A_pBabePuro | addgene partial sequence | sequence record 95640 | pBABE3 5'-ACCCTAACTGACACACATTCC-3'
GGCCGCCAGTGTGATGGATATCTGCAGAATTCCGGGCTGGCTCCTGCTGCCTCTGCAGAAACACTAGTTG
TGACCAGGCCCTCAGTCACAGCTGGGGCCACCAGAACAGAGGGGCCGCCCTCGCTCAGAGGGCGTCTGGA
GTCACTGGGGGCTGGGGCTCTGGGGGCTCGTGGAAGTAGTAGGGCTGGAAGAGTCTCTCGTGGCTGCACA
GCTCCATGGCCCGGTAGGTGTGTGCGAGGAGGTGGGGGAAGCGAGACGTGAAGTAGCACACGAAGTCGTC
GGGGAGGGACCCCAGCGTCTCCCGCACCTCTGCAGGCAGCTCCCGGTAGTGGTGCTTCTTATTTCTCATG
GCTCGGAGGAGATCTCTGACAGAACCACCTTTATAGGTCCTGAATTTACGCAGGTCTGTCTGGAGGGGGA
CAGTGATGTTCTCCCGCCAGTCCATCTTCACCACGGCTCTCCCGCCTCTCTCTAACTGCTTCACGATCGG
GCCATCCAGGGATTCCTTTTCTATTCTGTCGCTCACGTCCTGGAAGAACTGGAGCTGCTTCTCTAGGCTC
CAGAAGAACGGGTGTTTGAGCACGTGCTTCGCTGAGGGGCGTTTCTGAGGATCCATCGCAATCATCTTCT
CTATCAATTCACGTGCAATGACGTCTTCGTGCTTCTCTGGGTGCAAGCAGTCAAGGCTGCAGGCACCCAG
GAGGATGTTGGCCTGCCGCTGCAGGGACTTGCCAAAAGGGTGGCTGCCCTCAGAGATTACGTAGTAAAAG
ACGCAGCCTGCAGAAAAGATGTCCACCGTGTAGGTAGGGTTCTCCTTACAGTCTTCGCTCAGCATCTCTG
GAGCGATCCAGCCTTCTGTGCCAGGCACCCCAGATCGGCGGCTGAAACTGTGTCTGCCCACTGCCAGCTT
CTTGCAGAGGCCAAAGTCGGAGATCATGGCCTTGATCTTGCCGTGTGCATTGGGCATGGATATGAGGATG
TTGTGTGGCTTTAGGTCTCTGTGAACGATGTT
